Addgene plasmid #239877: LLP955
Purpose: TCTP-SynPro-08 engineered promoter driving the expression of Renilla luciferase
Depositing lab: Ryan Lister. Depositing organization: University of Western Australia. Publication: CRISPRi-based circuits to control gene expression in plants. Khan MA, Herring G, Zhu JY, Oliva M, Fourie E, Johnston B, Zhang Z, Potter J, Pineda L, Pflueger J, Swain T, Pflueger C, Lloyd JPB, Secco D, Small I, Kidd BN, Lister R. Nat Biotechnol. 2025 Mar;43(3):416-430. doi: 10.1038/s41587-024-02236-w. Epub 2024 May 20. PubMed 38769424.
Backbone
  Vector backbone: pBluescript SK(+)
  Vector type: Synthetic Biology
Growth in bacteria
  Bacterial resistance: Ampicillin, 100 μg/mL
  Growth temperature: 30°C
  Growth strain: DH5alpha
  Copy number: High Copy
Gene/Insert
  Gene/Insert name: TCTP-SynPro-08::Rluc (alt name: Other genes: NOS::Fluc)
  Species: Synthetic
  Mutation: N/A
  Tag / fusion protein: PEST on C-terminus of Rluc (C terminal on insert)
  Cloning method: Restriction Enzyme; 5′ cloning site Unknown (unknown if destroyed)
Terms and licenses: Academic/Nonprofit Terms; Industry Terms: Not Available to Industry
How to cite: LLP955 was a gift from Ryan Lister (Addgene plasmid # 239877 ; http://n2t.net/addgene:239877 ; RRID:Addgene_239877)
