[The description below was written by a language model from this plasmid's Addgene catalogue record and pLannotate feature annotations shown in this document.]
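Description:
LLP955 is a dual-luciferase reporter plasmid for plant synthetic biology, built on the pBluescript SK(+) backbone. It is a high-copy E. coli plasmid carrying the ColE1/pUC-type origin and an ampicillin resistance gene (β-lactamase) with its own promoter. It also retains the f1 phage origin, the flanking T7 and T3 promoters, and remnants of the lac promoter/operator and lacZα region typical of this backbone. No plant selectable marker or T-DNA borders are annotated, which is consistent with direct DNA delivery for transient assays rather than Agrobacterium-mediated transformation, though the record does not state the delivery route.

The test cassette places Renilla luciferase under the engineered TCTP-SynPro-08 promoter. This promoter is not itself annotated in the feature table but presumably lies in the unannotated stretch downstream of the T7 promoter. The Rluc coding sequence is interrupted by the potato ST-LS1 IV2 intron, which restricts functional expression to eukaryotic cells able to splice it. The catalogue lists a C-terminal PEST degradation tag, which shortens reporter half-life so the signal tracks promoter activity more closely. A short fragment matching Arabidopsis DREB2A is annotated immediately after Rluc and may correspond to this degron, although the record does not confirm that. The cassette ends with a CaMV poly(A) signal, followed by a synthetic poly(A) signal and an RNA polymerase II pause site that insulate it from the neighbouring unit.

The second cassette is a NOS promoter driving intron-containing firefly luciferase (luc+) with a NOS terminator and the same poly(A)/pause insulator. It provides a constitutive internal reference for normalising Rluc output. The associated work concerns CRISPRi-based gene circuits in plants, so the construct probably serves to measure the activity or repressibility of this synthetic promoter.
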