Features (pLannotate 1.2.2; 24 found; start..end, strand, type, name):
    707..781     +  CDS            DREB2A (fragment): DRE2A_ARATH - Also known as ERF045. Experimental evidence at protein level: Swiss-Prot protein existence level 1. Transcriptional activator that binds specifically to the DNA sequence 5'-[AG]CCGAC-3'. Binding to the C-repeat/DRE element mediates high salinity- and dehydration-inducible transcription. From Arabidopsis thaliana (Mouse-ear cress).
    858..1017    +  polyA_signal   CaMV poly(A) signal (fragment): cauliflower mosaic virus polyadenylation signal
   1029..1077    +  polyA_signal   poly(A) signal: synthetic polyadenylation signal
   1091..1182    +  misc_feature   pause site: RNA polymerase II transcriptional pause signal from the human α2 globin gene
   1196..1375    +  promoter       NOS promoter: nopaline synthase promoter
   1386..1470    +  CDS            luciferase (fragment): firefly luciferase; luc+; enhanced luc+ version of the luciferase gene
   1470..1658    +  intron         IV2 intron: modified second intron of the potato ST-LS1 gene (Vancanneyt et al., 1990)
   1657..3227    +  CDS            luciferase (fragment): firefly luciferase; luc+; enhanced luc+ version of the luciferase gene
   3234..3486    +  terminator     NOS terminator: nopaline synthase terminator and poly(A) signal
   3487..3535    +  polyA_signal   poly(A) signal: synthetic polyadenylation signal
   3549..3640    +  misc_feature   pause site: RNA polymerase II transcriptional pause signal from the human α2 globin gene
   3659..3677    -  promoter       T3 promoter: promoter for bacteriophage T3 RNA polymerase
   3722..3738    -  protein_bind   lac operator: The lac repressor binds to the lac operator to inhibit transcription in E. coli. This inhibition can be relieved by adding lactose or isopropyl-β-D-thiogalactopyranoside (IPTG). lac repressor encoded by lacI
   3746..3776    -  promoter       lac promoter: promoter for the E. coli lac operon
   3791..3812    -  protein_bind   CAP binding site: CAP binding activates transcription in the presence of cAMP. E. coli catabolite activator protein
   3825..3917    -  CDS            lacI (fragment): lac repressor; lacI; The lac repressor binds to the lac operator to inhibit transcription in E. coli. This inhibition can be relieved by adding lactose or isopropyl-β-D-thiogalactopyranoside (IPTG).
   4100..4688    -  rep_origin     ori: high-copy-number ColE1/pMB1/pBR322/pUC origin of replication
   4859..5719    -  CDS            AmpR: β-lactamase; bla; confers resistance to ampicillin, carbenicillin, and related antibiotics
   5720..5824    -  promoter       AmpR promoter: bla
   5877..6305    -  rep_origin     f1 ori (sequence partly withheld): f1 bacteriophage origin of replication; arrow indicates direction of (+) strand synthesis
   6310..6467    -  CDS            lacZα (fragment): LacZα fragment of β-galactosidase; lacZ fragment
   6470..6488    +  promoter       T7 promoter: promoter for bacteriophage T7 RNA polymerase
   6888..7076    +  intron         IV2 intron: modified second intron of the potato ST-LS1 gene (Vancanneyt et al., 1990)
   7074..700     +  CDS            LUCI_RENRE (across the origin): Experimental evidence at protein level: Swiss-Prot protein existence level 1. Upon binding the substrate, the enzyme catalyzes an oxygenation, producing a very short-lived hydroperoxide that cyclizes into a dioxetanone structure, which collapses, releasing a CO(2) molecule. The spontaneous breakdown of the dioxetanone releases the energy (about 50 kcal/mole) that is necessary to generate the excited state of the coelenteramide product, which is the singlet form of the monoanion. In vivo the product undergoes the process of nonradiative energy transfer to an accessory protein, a green fluoresce
>Addgene plasmid #239877 | LLP955 | addgene full sequence | sequence record 490759 | Addgene NGS Result
TATCGGAATGGGAAAGTCTGGTAAATCTGGAAATGGTTCTTACAGACTTTTGGATCATTATAAGTACCTC
ACAGCTTGGTTCGAACTTCTCAACTTACCTAAGAAGATTATTTTCGTTGGACACGATTGGGGTGCTTGCT
TGGCATTCCATTACTCATACGAACACCAAGATAAGATCAAAGCTATAGTTCATGCAGAGAGTGTTGTGGA
TGTGATAGAATCTTGGGATGAGTGGCCAGATATTGAAGAGGATATTGCTTTGATCAAGTCTGAAGAGGGA
GAAAAGATGGTTCTCGAAAATAACTTTTTCGTGGAAACTATGCTTCCTTCAAAGATTATGAGAAAATTGG
AACCAGAAGAGTTTGCTGCATATCTCGAACCTTTCAAGGAAAAAGGAGAGGTTAGAAGGCCAACACTCAG
TTGGCCTAGGGAAATACCATTAGTTAAGGGAGGTAAACCTGATGTTGTGCAGATCGTGAGAAATTATAAC
GCTTACCTTAGGGCATCAGATGATTTGCCTAAGATGTTCATCGAGTCAGATCCAGGATTTTTCAGTAATG
CTATAGTTGAAGGTGCAAAGAAATTTCCAAACACCGAGTTCGTTAAGGTGAAAGGATTGCATTTCTCACA
AGAAGATGCTCCTGATGAGATGGGAAAGTATATTAAGTCTTTTGTTGAAAGAGTGCTCAAAAACGAGCAG
GGTTCTCGATCTGATGCTTCTGAAGTAACGTCAACAAGCTCCCAGTCTGAGGTATGCACAGTGGAAACGC
CAGGTTGTGTTGGTTCTTAAGGTACCCGGCCATGCTAGAGTCCGCAAAAATCACCAGTCTCTCTCTACAA
ATCTATCTCTCTCTATTTTTCTCCAGAATAATGTGTGAGTAGTTCCCAGATAAGGGAATTAGGGTTCTTA
TAGGGTTTCGCTCATGTGTTGAGCATATAAGAAACCCTTAGTATGTATTTGTATTTGTAAAATACTTCTA
TCAATAAAATTTCTAATTCCTAAAACCAAAATCCAGTGACCTACTAGTAATAAAATATCTTTATTTTCAT
TACATCTGTGTGTTGGTTTTTTGTGTGAATCGATAGTACTAACATACGCTCTCCATCAAAACAAAACGAA
ACAAAACAAACTAGCAAAATAGGCTGTCCCCAGTGCAAGTGCAGGTGCCAGAACATTTCTCTAGCGCTCT
CTAGAGAACCGCAACGTTGAAGGAGCCACTGAGCCGCGGGTTTCTGGAGTTTAATGAGCTAAGCACATAC
GTCAGAAACCATTATTGCGCGTTCAAAAGTCGCCTAAGGTCACTATCAGCTAGCAAATATTTCTTGTCAA
AAATGCTCCACTGACGTTCCATAAATTCCCCTCGGTATCCAATTAGAGTCCATGGATGGAAGACGCCAAA
AACATAAAGAAAGGCCCGGCGCCATTCTATCCGCTGGAAGATGGAACCGCTGGAGAGCAACTGCATAAGG
TAAGTTTCTGCTTCTACCTTTGATATATATATAATAATTATCATTAATTAGTAGTAATATAATATTTCAA
ATATTTTTTTCAAAATAAAAGAATGTAGTATATAGCAATTGCTTTTCTGTAGTTTATAAGTGTGTATATT
TTAATTTATAACTTTTCTAATATATGACCAAAATTTGTTGATGTGCAGGCTATGAAGAGATACGCCCTGG
TTCCTGGAACAATTGCTTTTACAGATGCACATATCGAGGTGGACATCACTTACGCTGAGTACTTCGAAAT
GTCCGTTCGGTTGGCAGAAGCTATGAAACGATATGGGCTGAATACAAATCACAGAATCGTCGTATGCAGT
GAAAACTCTCTTCAATTCTTTATGCCGGTGTTGGGCGCGTTATTTATCGGAGTTGCAGTTGCGCCCGCGA
ACGACATTTATAATGAACGTGAATTGCTCAACAGTATGGGCATTTCGCAGCCTACCGTGGTGTTCGTTTC
CAAAAAGGGGTTGCAAAAAATTTTGAACGTGCAAAAAAAGCTCCCAATCATCCAAAAAATTATTATCATG
GATTCTAAAACGGATTACCAGGGATTTCAGTCGATGTACACGTTCGTCACATCTCATCTACCTCCCGGTT
TTAATGAATACGATTTTGTGCCAGAGTCCTTCGATAGGGACAAGACAATTGCACTGATCATGAACTCCTC
TGGATCTACTGGTCTGCCTAAAGGTGTCGCTCTGCCTCATAGAACTGCCTGCGTGAGATTCTCGCATGCC
AGAGATCCTATTTTTGGCAATCAAATCATTCCGGATACTGCGATTTTAAGTGTTGTTCCATTCCATCACG
GTTTTGGAATGTTTACTACACTCGGATATTTGATATGTGGATTTCGAGTCGTCTTAATGTATAGATTTGA
AGAAGAGCTGTTTCTGAGGAGCCTTCAGGATTACAAGATTCAAAGTGCGCTGCTGGTGCCAACCCTATTC
TCCTTCTTCGCCAAAAGCACTCTGATTGACAAATACGATTTATCTAATTTACACGAAATTGCTTCTGGTG
GCGCTCCCCTCTCTAAGGAAGTCGGGGAAGCGGTTGCCAAGAGGTTCCATCTGCCAGGTATCAGGCAAGG
ATATGGGCTCACTGAGACTACATCAGCTATTCTGATTACACCCGAGGGGGATGATAAACCGGGCGCGGTC
GGTAAAGTTGTTCCATTTTTTGAAGCGAAGGTTGTGGATCTGGATACCGGGAAAACGCTGGGCGTTAATC
AAAGAGGCGAACTGTGTGTGAGAGGTCCTATGATTATGTCCGGTTATGTAAACAATCCGGAAGCGACCAA
CGCCTTGATTGACAAGGATGGATGGCTACATTCTGGAGACATAGCTTACTGGGACGAAGACGAACACTTC
TTCATCGTTGACCGCCTGAAGTCTCTGATTAAGTACAAAGGCTATCAGGTGGCTCCCGCTGAATTGGAAT
CCATCTTGCTCCAACACCCCAACATCTTCGACGCAGGTGTCGCAGGTCTTCCCGACGATGACGCCGGTGA
ACTTCCCGCCGCCGTTGTTGTTTTGGAGCACGGAAAGACGATGACGGAAAAAGAGATCGTGGATTACGTC
GCCAGTCAAGTAACAACCGCGAAAAAGTTGCGCGGAGGAGTTGTGTTTGTGGACGAAGTACCGAAAGGTC
TTACCGGAAAACTCGACGCAAGAAAAATCAGAGAGATCCTCATAAAGGCCAAGAAGGGCGGAAAGATCGC
CGTGTAACTCGAGGATCGTTCAAACATTTGGCAATAAAGTTTCTTAAGATTGAATCCTGTTGCCGGTCTT
GCGACGATTATCATATAATTTCTGTTGAATTACGTTAAGCATGTAATAATTAACATGTAATGCATGACGT
TATTTATGAGATGGGTTTTTATGATTAGAGTCCCGCAATTATACATTTAATACGCGATAGAAAACAAAAT
ATAGCGCGCAAACTAGGATAAATTATCGCGCGCGGTGTCATCTATGTTACTAGATCAATAAAATATCTTT
ATTTTCATTACATCTGTGTGTTGGTTTTTTGTGTGAATCGATAGTACTAACATACGCTCTCCATCAAAAC
AAAACGAAACAAAACAAACTAGCAAAATAGGCTGTCCCCAGTGCAAGTGCAGGTGCCAGAACATTTCTCT
GAGCTCCAGCTTTTGTTCCCTTTAGTGAGGGTTAATTTCGAGCTTGGCGTAATCATGGTCATAGCTGTTT
CCTGTGTGAAATTGTTATCCGCTCACAATTCCACACAACATACGAGCCGGAAGCATAAAGTGTAAAGCCT
GGGGTGCCTAATGAGTGAGCTAACTCACATTAATTGCGTTGCGCTCACTGCCCGCTTTCCAGTCGGGAAA
CCTGTCGTGCCAGCTGCATTAATGAATCGGCCAACGCGCGGGGAGAGGCGGTTTGCGTATTGGGCGCTCT
TCCGCTTCCTCGCTCACTGACTCGCTGCGCTCGGTCGTTCGGCTGCGGCGAGCGGTATCAGCTCACTCAA
AGGCGGTAATACGGTTATCCACAGAATCAGGGGATAACGCAGGAAAGAACATGTGAGCAAAAGGCCAGCA
AAAGGCCAGGAACCGTAAAAAGGCCGCGTTGCTGGCGTTTTTCCATAGGCTCCGCCCCCCTGACGAGCAT
CACAAAAATCGACGCTCAAGTCAGAGGTGGCGAAACCCGACAGGACTATAAAGATACCAGGCGTTTCCCC
CTGGAAGCTCCCTCGTGCGCTCTCCTGTTCCGACCCTGCCGCTTACCGGATACCTGTCCGCCTTTCTCCC
TTCGGGAAGCGTGGCGCTTTCTCATAGCTCACGCTGTAGGTATCTCAGTTCGGTGTAGGTCGTTCGCTCC
AAGCTGGGCTGTGTGCACGAACCCCCCGTTCAGCCCGACCGCTGCGCCTTATCCGGTAACTATCGTCTTG
AGTCCAACCCGGTAAGACACGACTTATCGCCACTGGCAGCAGCCACTGGTAACAGGATTAGCAGAGCGAG
GTATGTAGGCGGTGCTACAGAGTTCTTGAAGTGGTGGCCTAACTACGGCTACACTAGAAGAACAGTATTT
GGTATCTGCGCTCTGCTGAAGCCAGTTACCTTCGGAAAAAGAGTTGGTAGCTCTTGATCCGGCAAACAAA
CCACCGCTGGTAGCGGTGGTTTTTTTGTTTGCAAGCAGCAGATTACGCGCAGAAAAAAAGGATCTCAAGA
AGATCCTTTGATCTTTTCTACGGGGTCTGACGCTCAGTGGAACGAAAACTCACGTTAAGGGATTTTGGTC
ATGAGATTATCAAAAAGGATCTTCACCTAGATCCTTTTAAATTAAAAATGAAGTTTTAAATCAATCTAAA
GTATATATGAGTAAACTTGGTCTGACAGTTACCAATGCTTAATCAGTGAGGCACCTATCTCAGCGATCTG
TCTATTTCGTTCATCCATAGTTGCCTGACTCCCCGTCGTGTAGATAACTACGATACGGGAGGGCTTACCA
TCTGGCCCCAGTGCTGCAATGATACCGCGAGACCCACGCTCACCGGCTCCAGATTTATCAGCAATAAACC
AGCCAGCCGGAAGGGCCGAGCGCAGAAGTGGTCCTGCAACTTTATCCGCCTCCATCCAGTCTATTAATTG
TTGCCGGGAAGCTAGAGTAAGTAGTTCGCCAGTTAATAGTTTGCGCAACGTTGTTGCCATTGCTACAGGC
ATCGTGGTGTCACGCTCGTCGTTTGGTATGGCTTCATTCAGCTCCGGTTCCCAACGATCAAGGCGAGTTA
CATGATCCCCCATGTTGTGCAAAAAAGCGGTTAGCTCCTTCGGTCCTCCGATCGTTGTCAGAAGTAAGTT
GGCCGCAGTGTTATCACTCATGGTTATGGCAGCACTGCATAATTCTCTTACTGTCATGCCATCCGTAAGA
TGCTTTTCTGTGACTGGTGAGTACTCAACCAAGTCATTCTGAGAATAGTGTATGCGGCGACCGAGTTGCT
CTTGCCCGGCGTCAATACGGGATAATACCGCGCCACATAGCAGAACTTTAAAAGTGCTCATCATTGGAAA
ACGTTCTTCGGGGCGAAAACTCTCAAGGATCTTACCGCTGTTGAGATCCAGTTCGATGTAACCCACTCGT
GCACCCAACTGATCTTCAGCATCTTTTACTTTCACCAGCGTTTCTGGGTGAGCAAAAACAGGAAGGCAAA
ATGCCGCAAAAAAGGGAATAAGGGCGACACGGAAATGTTGAATACTCATACTCTTCCTTTTTCAATATTA
TTGAAGCATTTATCAGGGTTATTGTCTCATGAGCGGATACATATTTGAATGTATTTAGAAAAATAAACAA
ATAGGGGTTCCGCGCACATTTCCCCGAAAAGTGCCACCTAAATTGTAAGCGTTAATATTTTGTTAAAATT
CGCGTTAAATTTTTGTTAAATCAGCTCATTTTTTAACCAATAGGCCGAAATCGGCAAAATCCCTTATAAA
TCAAAAGAATAGACCGAGATAGGGT
[37 nt withheld, positions 5976-6012]
AAAGAACGTGGACTCCAACGTCAAAGG
[49 nt withheld, positions 6040-6088]
T
[91 nt withheld, positions 6090-6180]
G
[124 nt withheld, positions 6182-6305]
CCCATTCGCCATTCAGGCTGCGCAACTGTTGGGAAGGGCGATCGGTGCGGGCCTCTTCGCTATTACGCCA
GCTGGCGAAAGGGGGATGTGCTGCAAGGCGATTAAGTTGGGTAACGCCAGGGTTTTCCCAGTCACGACGT
TGTAAAACGACGGCCAGTGAATTGTAATACGACTCACTATAGGGCGAATTGGGTACAAGCTTGATCATGC
CGAATTCCGAACGCGTTCCAACACTCGAATCCCCACCCGTTGGACCAAACCCGGCTCATTAAGCGTCGGT
TCAGATTTATTTCCTTTATTTAAAAAAAAGGAAAGGGTAAAAAATAGAAAATTGGAAACAGTTAAAGCCC
AAAATTGTAATTTACCGAGAATTGTAAATTTACCTGCAACCCACAAATATCCAGTTGGACTATAAATAGT
GACATAAACATTCGACTCTGGAATCCCCTCGTCGCTGCGTCTCTCTCCCGCAACCTTCGATTTTCGTTTA
TTCGCATCCATCGGAGAGAGAAAACAATCAATAAGCGACCGGATCCGTCGACATAACTGCAGATGACTTC
AAAGGTGTATGATCCTGAGCAGGTAAGTTTCTGCTTCTACCTTTGATATATATATAATAATTATCATTAA
TTAGTAGTAATATAATATTTCAAATATTTTTTTCAAAATAAAAGAATGTAGTATATAGCAATTGCTTTTC
TGTAGTTTATAAGTGTGTATATTTTAATTTATAACTTTTCTAATATATGACCAAAATTTGTTGATGTGCA
GAGAAAAAGAATGATAACTGGTCCACAATGGTGGGCAAGATGTAAACAGATGAACGTGCTTGATTCTTTC
ATTAATTACTACGATTCAGAAAAGCACGCTGAGAATGCAGTTATCTTTCTTCACGGAAACGCTGCATCTT
CATATTTGTGGAGACATGTTGTGCCTCACATTGAACCAGTGGCTAGGTGTATTATCCCAGATCT
